>Addgene plasmid #46315 | HA-Vim | addgene full sequence | sequence record 140174 | Addgene NGS result
CGTTACATAACTTACGGTAAATGGCCCGCCTGGCTGACCGCCCAACGACCCCCGCCCATTGACGTCAATA
ATGACGTATGTTCCCATAGTAACGCCAATAGGGACTTTCCATTGACGTCAATGGGTGGAGTATTTACGGT
AAACTGCCCACTTGGCAGTACATCAAGTGTATCATATGCCAAGTACGCCCCCTATTGACGTCAATGACGG
TAAATGGCCCGCCTGGCATTATGCCCAGTACATGACCTTATGGGACTTTCCTACTTGGCAGTACATCTAC
GTATTAGTCATCGCTATTACCATGGTGATGCGGTTTTGGCAGTACATCAATGGGCGTGGATAGCGGTTTG
ACTCACGGGGATTTCCAAGTCTCCACCCCATTGACGTCAATGGGAGTTTGTTTTGGCACCAAAATCAACG
GGACTTTCCAAAATGTCGTAACAACTCCGCCCCATTGACGCAAATGGGCGGTAGGCGTGTACGGTGGGAG
GTCTATATAAGCAGAGCTCGTTTAGTGAACCGTCAGATCGCCTGGAGACGCCATCCACGCTGTTTTGACC
TCCATAGAAGACACCGGGACCGATCCAGCCTCCGGACTCTAGAGGATCCGGTACTAGAGGAACTGAAAAA
CCAGAAAGTTAACTGGTAAGTTTAGTCTTTTTGTCTTTTATTTCAGGTCCCGGATCCGGTGGTGGTGCAA
ATCAAAGAACTGCTCCTCAGTGGATGTTGCCTTTACTTCTAGGCCTGTACGGAAGTGTTACTTCTGCTCT
AAAAGCTGCGGAATTGTACCCGCGGGCCCACCATGTACCCATACGATGTTCCAGATTACGCTCTTATGGC
CATGGAGGCCCGAATTCTGTCTACCAGGTCTGTGTCCTCGTCCTCCTACCGCAGGATGTTCGGTGGCTCC
GGCACATCGAGCCGGCCCAGCTCCAACCGGAGCTATGTGACCACGTCCACACGCACCTACAGTCTGGGCA
GCGCACTGCGCCCCAGCACTAGCCGCAGCCTCTATTCCTCATCCCCCGGTGGCGCCTATGTGACCCGGTC
CTCGGCAGTGCGCCTGCGGAGCAGCGTGCCGGGCGTGCGGCTGCTTCAAGACTCGGTGGACTTCTCGCTG
GCCGACGCCATCAACACTGAGTTCAAGAACACCCGCACCAACGAGAAGGTAGAACTGCAGGAGCTGAATG
ACCGCTTTGCCAACTACATCGACAAGGTGCGCTTCCTCGAGCAGCAGAACAAAATCCTGCTGGCTGAGCT
CGAGCAGCTCAAGGGCCAGGGCAAGTCGCGCCTGGGCGACCTGTACGAGGAGGAGATGCGGGAGCTGCGC
CGGCAGGTGGATCAGCTCACCAACGACAAGGCCCGTGTCGAGGTGGAGCGGGACAACCTGGCCGAGGACA
TCATGCGGCTGCGAGAGAAATTGCAGGAGGAGATGCTCCAGAGAGAGGAAGCCGAAAGCACCCTGCAGTC
ATTCAGACAGGATGTTGACAATGCTTCTCTGGCACGTCTTGACCTTGAACGGAAAGTGGAATCCTTGCAG
GAAGAAATTGCCTTTTTGAAGAAACTGCACGATGAAGAGATCCAGGAGCTGCAGGCCCAGATTCAGGAAC
AGCATGTCCAGATCGATGTGGACGTTTCCAAGCCTGACCTCACTGCTGCCCTGCGTGATGTGCGCCAGCA
GTATGAAAGCGTGGCTGCCAAGAACCTCCAGGAGGCCGAGGAATGGTACAAGTCCAAGTTTGCTGACCTC
TCTGAGGCTGCCAACCGGAACAACGATGCCCTGCGCCAGGCCAAGCAGGAGTCAAACGAGTACCGGAGAC
AGGTGCAGTCACTCACCTGTGAAGTGGATGCCCTTAAAGGCACTAACGAGTCCCTGGAGCGCCAGATGCG
TGAGATGGAAGAGAATTTTGCCCTTGAAGCTGCTAACTACCAGGACACTATTGGCCGCCTGCAGGATGAG
ATCCAAAACATGAAGGAAGAGATGGCTCGTCACCTTCGTGAATACCAAGATCTGCTCAATGTTAAGATGG
CCCTGGACATTGAGATCGCCACCTACAGGAAGCTGCTGGAAGGCGAGGAGAGCAGGATTTCTCTGCCTCT
GCCAACCTTTTCTTCCCTGAACCTGAGAGAAACTAACCTGGAGTCACTTCCTCTGGTTGACACCCACTCA
AAAAGAACACTCCTGATTAAGACGGTTGAGACCAGAGATGGACAGGTGATCAATGAGACTTCTCAGCATC
ACGATGACCTTGAATAAAAATTGCACACACTTGGATCTCTCGAGGTACCGCGGCCGCGGGGATCCAGACA
TGATAAGATACATTGATGAGTTTGGACAAACCACAACTAGAATGCAGTGAAAAAAATGCTTTATTTGTGA
AATTTGTGATGCTATTGCTTTATTTGTAACCATTATAAGCTGCAATAAACAAGTTAACAACAACAATTGC
ATTCATTTTATGTTTCAGGTTCAGGGGGAGGTGTGGGAGGTTTTTTCGGATCCTCTAGAGTCGATCTGCA
GGCATGCTAGCTTGGCGTAATCATGGTCATAGCTGTTTCCTGTGTGAAATTGTTATCCGCTCACAATTCC
ACACAACATACGAGCCGGAAGCATAAAGTGTAAAGCCTGGGGTGCCTAATGAGTGAGCTAACTCACATTA
ATTGCGTTGCGCTCACTGCCCGCTTTCCAGTCGGGAAACCTGTCGTGCCAGCTGCATTAATGAATCGGCC
AACGCGCGGGGAGAGGCGGTTTGCGTATTGGGCGCTCTTCCGCTTCCTCGCTCACTGACTCGCTGCGCTC
GGTCGTTCGGCTGCGGCGAGCGGTATCAGCTCACTCAAAGGCGGTAATACGGTTATCCACAGAATCAGGG
GATAACGCAGGAAAGAACATGTGAGCAAAAGGCCAGCAAAAGGCCAGGAACCGTAAAAAGGCCGCGTTGC
TGGCGTTTTTCCATAGGCTCCGCCCCCCTGACGAGCATCACAAAAATCGACGCTCAAGTCAGAGGTGGCG
AAACCCGACAGGACTATAAAGATACCAGGCGTTTCCCCCTGGAAGCTCCCTCGTGCGCTCTCCTGTTCCG
ACCCTGCCGCTTACCGGATACCTGTCCGCCTTTCTCCCTTCGGGAAGCGTGGCGCTTTCTCATAGCTCAC
GCTGTAGGTATCTCAGTTCGGTGTAGGTCGTTCGCTCCAAGCTGGGCTGTGTGCACGAACCCCCCGTTCA
GCCCGACCGCTGCGCCTTATCCGGTAACTATCGTCTTGAGTCCAACCCGGTAAGACACGACTTATCGCCA
CTGGCAGCAGCCACTGGTAACAGGATTAGCAGAGCGAGGTATGTAGGCGGTGCTACAGAGTTCTTGAAGT
GGTGGCCTAACTACGGCTACACTAGAAGAACAGTATTTGGTATCTGCGCTCTGCTGAAGCCAGTTACCTT
CGGAAAAAGAGTTGGTAGCTCTTGATCCGGCAAACAAACCACCGCTGGTAGCGGTGGTTTTTTTGTTTGC
AAGCAGCAGATTACGCGCAGAAAAAAAGGATCTCAAGAAGATCCTTTGATCTTTTCTACGGGGTCTGACG
CTCAGTGGAACGAAAACTCACGTTAAGGGATTTTGGTCATGAGATTATCAAAAAGGATCTTCACCTAGAT
CCTTTTAAATTAAAAATGAAGTTTTAAATCAATCTAAAGTATATATGAGTAAACTTGGTCTGACAGTTAC
CAATGCTTAATCAGTGAGGCACCTATCTCAGCGATCTGTCTATTTCGTTCATCCATAGTTGCCTGACTCC
CCGTCGTGTAGATAACTACGATACGGGAGGGCTTACCATCTGGCCCCAGTGCTGCAATGATACCGCGAGA
CCCACGCTCACCGGCTCCAGATTTATCAGCAATAAACCAGCCAGCCGGAAGGGCCGAGCGCAGAAGTGGT
CCTGCAACTTTATCCGCCTCCATCCAGTCTATTAATTGTTGCCGGGAAGCTAGAGTAAGTAGTTCGCCAG
TTAATAGTTTGCGCAACGTTGTTGCCATTGCTACAGGCATCGTGGTGTCACGCTCGTCGTTTGGTATGGC
TTCATTCAGCTCCGGTTCCCAACGATCAAGGCGAGTTACATGATCCCCCATGTTGTGCAAAAAAGCGGTT
AGCTCCTTCGGTCCTCCGATCGTTGTCAGAAGTAAGTTGGCCGCAGTGTTATCACTCATGGTTATGGCAG
CACTGCATAATTCTCTTACTGTCATGCCATCCGTAAGATGCTTTTCTGTGACTGGTGAGTACTCAACCAA
GTCATTCTGAGAATAGTGTATGCGGCGACCGAGTTGCTCTTGCCCGGCGTCAATACGGGATAATACCGCG
CCACATAGCAGAACTTTAAAAGTGCTCATCATTGGAAAACGTTCTTCGGGGCGAAAACTCTCAAGGATCT
TACCGCTGTTGAGATCCAGTTCGATGTAACCCACTCGTGCACCCAACTGATCTTCAGCATCTTTTACTTT
CACCAGCGTTTCTGGGTGAGCAAAAACAGGAAGGCAAAATGCCGCAAAAAAGGGAATAAGGGCGACACGG
AAATGTTGAATACTCATACTCTTCCTTTTTCAATATTATTGAAGCATTTATCAGGGTTATTGTCTCATGA
GCGGATACATATTTGAATGTATTTAGAAAAATAAACAAATAGGGGTTCCGCGCACATTTCCCCGAAAAGT
GCCACCTGACGTCTAAGAAACCATTATTATCATGACATTAACCTATAAAAATAGGCGTATCACGAGGCCC
TTTCGTCTCGCGCGTTTCGGTGATGACGGTGAAAACCTCTGACACATGCAGCTCCCGGAGACGGTCACAG
CTTGTCTGTAAGCGGATGCCGGGAGCAGACAAGCCCGTCAGGGCGCGTCAGCGGGTGTTGGCGGGTGTCG
GGGCTGGCTTAACTATGCGGCATCAGAGCAGATTGTACTGAGAGTGCACCATATGCGGTGTGAAATACCG
CACAGATGCGTAAGGAGAAAATACCGCATCAGGCGCCATTCGCCATTCAGGCTGCGCAACTGTTGGGAAG
GGCGATCGGTGCGGGCCTCTTCGCTATTACGCCAGCTGGCGAAAGGGGGATGTGCTGCAAGGCGATTAAG
TTGGGTAACGCCAGGGTTTTCCCAGTCACGACGTTGTAAAACGACGGCCAGTGAGTTCGAGCTTGCATGC
CTGCAGGT
Features (pLannotate 1.2.2; 17 found; start..end, strand, type, name):
      1..304     +  enhancer       CMV enhancer: human cytomegalovirus immediate early enhancer
    305..508     +  promoter       CMV promoter: human cytomegalovirus (CMV) immediate early promoter
    646..742     +  intron         SV40 intron: modified SV40 intron with splice donor and acceptor sites
    806..832     +  CDS            3xHA (fragment): three tandem HA epitope tags
    857..2254    +  CDS            Vim: VIME_MOUSE - Experimental evidence at protein level: Swiss-Prot protein existence level 1. Involved with LARP6 in the stabilization of type I collagen mRNAs for CO1A1 and CO1A2. From Mus musculus (Mouse).
   2301..2435    -  polyA_signal   SV40 poly(A) signal: SV40 polyadenylation signal
   2570..2586    -  protein_bind   lac operator: The lac repressor binds to the lac operator to inhibit transcription in E. coli. This inhibition can be relieved by adding lactose or isopropyl-β-D-thiogalactopyranoside (IPTG). lac repressor encoded by lacI
   2594..2624    -  promoter       lac promoter: promoter for the E. coli lac operon
   2639..2660    -  protein_bind   CAP binding site: CAP binding activates transcription in the presence of cAMP. E. coli catabolite activator protein
   2673..2765    -  CDS            lacI (fragment): lac repressor; lacI; The lac repressor binds to the lac operator to inhibit transcription in E. coli. This inhibition can be relieved by adding lactose or isopropyl-β-D-thiogalactopyranoside (IPTG).
   2948..3536    -  rep_origin     ori: high-copy-number ColE1/pMB1/pBR322/pUC origin of replication
   3707..4567    -  CDS            AmpR: β-lactamase; bla; confers resistance to ampicillin, carbenicillin, and related antibiotics
   4568..4672    -  promoter       AmpR promoter: bla
   4767..4802    +  CDS            rop (fragment): Rop protein, which maintains plasmids at low copy number; rop
   4904..5003    +  misc_feature   bom (fragment): basis of mobility region from pBR322
   5009..5164    -  CDS            lacZα (fragment): LacZα fragment of β-galactosidase; lacZ fragment
   5170..2       -  misc_feature   MCS (fragment) (across the origin): pUC18/19 multiple cloning site
