[The description below was written by a language model from this plasmid's Addgene catalogue record and pLannotate feature annotations shown in this document.]
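Description:
HA-Vim is a mammalian expression plasmid built on the Clontech pCMV-HA backbone and carrying the mouse vimentin (Vim) coding sequence. The sequenced construct is about 5.2 kb, consistent with a roughly 3.8 kb backbone plus the ~1.4 kb insert. It is propagated in E. coli through a high-copy ColE1/pUC-type origin and selected with ampicillin via the β-lactamase gene and its native promoter. The feature table also picks up short remnants of lac regulatory elements, lacI, lacZα, rop, bom and a pUC-type polylinker. These are vestiges of the cloning-vector lineage rather than functional parts. No mammalian selection marker is annotated, so the plasmid appears suited to transient transfection.

The expression cassette starts with the human cytomegalovirus immediate early enhancer and promoter, followed by a modified SV40 intron with splice donor and acceptor sites, which generally improves processing and expression of the transcript. Downstream lies a short HA epitope sequence. The annotation tool matches it as a fragment of a 3xHA tag, but its length fits the single backbone-encoded N-terminal HA tag listed in the catalogue record. The tag precedes the vimentin open reading frame, which was inserted by restriction cloning with EcoRI retained at the 5′ junction and BamHI destroyed at the 3′ junction. An SV40 polyadenylation signal follows the insert, although the table annotates it on the minus strand.

The plasmid drives strong constitutive expression of HA-tagged mouse vimentin in mammalian cells, allowing detection or immunoprecipitation with anti-HA antibodies. The associated publication concerns vimentin's inhibition of ATF4-mediated osteocalcin transcription and osteoblast differentiation, indicating its use in overexpression and protein-interaction studies in that setting.
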