Addgene plasmid #46315: HA-Vim
Depositing lab: Xiangli Yang. Depositing organization: Vanderbilt University. Publication: Vimentin inhibits ATF4-mediated osteocalcin transcription and osteoblast differentiation. Lian N, Wang W, Li L, Elefteriou F, Yang X. J Biol Chem. 2009 Oct 30;284(44):30518-25. Epub 2009 Sep 2. 10.1074/jbc.M109.052373 PubMed 19726676.
Backbone
  Vector backbone: pCMV-HA
  Backbone manufacturer: Clontech
  Backbone size w/o insert (bp): 3800
  Vector type: Mammalian Expression
Growth in bacteria
  Bacterial resistance: Ampicillin, 100 μg/mL
  Growth temperature: 37°C
  Growth strain: DH5alpha
  Copy number: Unknown
Gene/Insert
  Gene/Insert name: Vimentin
  Species: M. musculus (mouse)
  Insert size (bp): 1416
  Entrez Gene: Vim
  Promoter: CMV
  Tag / fusion protein: HA (N terminal on backbone)
  Cloning method: Restriction Enzyme; 5′ cloning site EcoRI (not destroyed); 3′ cloning site BamHI (destroyed during cloning)
  Sequencing primers: 5′ CMV-F; 3′ EBV-rev
Terms and licenses: Academic/Nonprofit Terms; Industry Terms: Not Available to Industry
How to cite: HA-Vim was a gift from Xiangli Yang (Addgene plasmid # 46315 ; http://n2t.net/addgene:46315 ; RRID:Addgene_46315)
