>Addgene plasmid #46315 | HA-Vim | addgene partial sequence | sequence record 68028 | CMV-F 5'-CGCAAATGGGCGGTAGGCGTG-3'
TTAGTGAACCGTCAGATCGCCTGGAGACGCCATCCACGCTGTTTTGACCTCCATAGAAGACACCGGGACC
GATCCAGCCTCCGGACTCTAGAGGATCCGGTACTAGAGGAACTGAAAAACCAGAAAGTTAACTGGTAAGT
TTAGTCTTTTTGTCTTTTATTTCAGGTCCCGGATCCGGTGGTGGTGCAAATCAAAGAACTGCTCCTCAGT
GGATGTTGCCTTTACTTCTAGGCCTGTACGGAAGTGTTACTTCTGCTCTAAAAGCTGCGGAATTGTACCC
GCGGGCCCACCATGTACCCATACGATGTTCCAGATTACGCTCTTATGGCCATGGAGGCCCGAATTCTGTC
TACCAGGTCTGTGTCCTCGTCCTCCTACCGCAGGATGTTCGGTGGCTCCGGCACATCGAGCCGGCCCAGC
TCCAACCGGAGCTATGTGACCACGTCCACACGCACCTACAGTCTGGGCAGCGCACTGCGCCCCAGCACTA
GCCGCAGCCTCTATTCCTCATCCCCCGGTGGCGCCTATGTGACCCGGTCCTCGGCAGTGCGCCTGCGGAG
CAGCGTGCCGGGCGTGCGGCTGCTTCAAGACTCGGTGGACTTCTCGCTGGCCGACGCCATCAACACTGAG
TTCAAGAACACCCGCACCAACGAGAAGGTAGAACTGCAGGAGCTGAATGACCGCTTTGCCAACTACATCG
ACAAGGTGCGCTTCCTCGAGCAGCAGAACAAAATCCTGCTGGCTGAGCTCGAGCAGCTCAAGGGCCAGGG
CAAGTCGCGCCTGGGCGACCTGTACGAGGAGGAGATGCGGGAGCTGCGCCGGCAGGTGGATCAGCTCACC
AACGACAAGGCC
